>Addgene plasmid #180198 | pcDNA-FLAG-Co-RHD | addgene full sequence | sequence record 444950 | Addgene NGS Result
TTATTGAAGCATTTATCAGGGTTATTGTCTCATGAGCGGATACATATTTGAATGTATTTAGAAAAATAAA
CAAATAGGGGTTCCGCGCACATTTCCCCGAAAAGTGCCACCTGACGTCGACGGATCGGGAGATCTCCCGA
TCCCCTATGGTGCACTCTCAGTACAATCTGCTCTGATGCCGCATAGTTAAGCCAGTATCTGCTCCCTGCT
TGTGTGTTGGAGGTCGCTGAGTAGTGCGCGAGCAAAATTTAAGCTACAACAAGGCAAGGCTTGACCGACA
ATTGCATGAAGAATCTGCTTAGGGTTAGGCGTTTTGCGCTGCTTCGCGATGTACGGGCCAGATATACGCG
TTGACATTGATTATTGACTAGTTATTAATAGTAATCAATTACGGGGTCATTAGTTCATAGCCCATATATG
GAGTTCCGCGTTACATAACTTACGGTAAATGGCCCGCCTGGCTGACCGCCCAACGACCCCCGCCCATTGA
CGTCAATAATGACGTATGTTCCCATAGTAACGCCAATAGGGACTTTCCATTGACGTCAATGGGTGGAGTA
TTTACGGTAAACTGCCCACTTGGCAGTACATCAAGTGTATCATATGCCAAGTACGCCCCCTATTGACGTC
AATGACGGTAAATGGCCCGCCTGGCATTATGCCCAGTACATGACCTTATGGGACTTTCCTACTTGGCAGT
ACATCTACGTATTAGTCATCGCTATTACCATGGTGATGCGGTTTTGGCAGTACATCAATGGGCGTGGATA
GCGGTTTGACTCACGGGGATTTCCAAGTCTCCACCCCATTGACGTCAATGGGAGTTTGTTTTGGCACCAA
AATCAACGGGACTTTCCAAAATGTCGTAACAACTCCGCCCCATTGACGCAAATGGGCGGTAGGCGTGTAC
GGTGGGAGGTCTATATAAGCAGAGCTCTCTGGCTAACTAGAGAACCCACTGCTTACTGGCTTATCGAAAT
TAATACGACTCACTATAGGGAGACCCAAGCTTGGTACCATGGACTACAAGGACGACGATGACAAGTTAAC
ACGTGCTGCAGATGCGAATTCAGACCTTTCTGAACTTTCCGGATGGGACCCGAATTTGTCCTTGCAGGAG
CACACTGCAAATCTGCTCGCTATGGATGATTCAACAATGGCAGCTATGATACTGCATTCTGATGGACTGT
CATTGTTCAGAGATATGGGTCTGTACAATTCCGTCTCTACGAGCCTGGATATTAGCGGTATTCCAAAATT
TCCGCCACCGCCACAGCAGCCGCAACTTGCACAAGCGCCGCCTCGGAGAGGTCACAACCAATCCAGCAGT
AGCGATAGCCATAGCACACCATCACCCGGTTCCGTGCTCTTCTCCCCGAGCCCGGCTTCTCAAGATATGA
GCCTCCAGAGTCCGGAGCTGGGCCTCGTTGGGCTTACTGGCAACAGTAGGCTGGCGTCAACGTCAGAGGC
CGATGATATTCTGCTTGCGAATATACTGGGGCACCCAGTACGGTCAGTTAGTGCAAATACATCAATGGTT
GGTCTTCCGGATGACCTGGGATTCTCCCCCACGACCGGAATGGATCTCACAATCACGGCGACGAGTCCAG
CGACGGCAGACTCATCCGCGTCAGCTACAGCCTTCCCTGCGGCGTCCCCGATAGCTTCACCTAGCGTCTC
CACCAGCTCCGGGCCTGTAACTGTTGGCGGAACCAGCGCGGCCTTGGCCGCATTGACTCCGGACAGAATT
AATAGGCTTCTTAGCGCAGCCGAGGCGGCAGCCGAAGGGGCGGCCACCCTCGTTGAGGACCTTCTTATGG
TCACGGAGGAGCCCGCGCAGTTCGCCCGATTCCGCTACATGAGCGAGCAGCGAGAGAGATCTTTGGCCGG
CGAGAACTCCTTCCCCACGCTTATGGTAAACCCTAAGTATGCCAGAGTGGTCCCCGAGATGGCCCTCGTA
ACTGCTGTCCTGGTCACAAAAATGCCGGATCCCCACACTGGGAGGCAGCAGAAGCATTGGCATCACCTTG
GGGGCATACCTGCGGCTCCTCTGGAAGGGCCTCAACGCATAGCAAGGTTCGACAACATTGCTGTAATAAT
GGACAAGGCGAACAATAAGGATAAGGACAAATCAAAGGCACCCGTAAGATCTAAAGACGATCAGCGATGT
GTCAGGATAATGTTTGAACTTGTCTTTGTGTCAGGTAATACACAGTTCTATGGCAGGGCAATCAGCCAAC
CAATCTACAACGCCAAATTGGCCATCACAAAGATTAGTCATAGCAGCGGGCCCGTGACCGGTGGTAACGA
GGTTATCATGTTGTGCAGTAAGATCAGAAAAGGCGTGACCGGGGTACGGATGACCGATCCAACCCAATGG
TCAGTCCAGGCACCTAGCGGCTCTGCGTGGGAGTTGAATCCACAAACGCTGAAGGCCGACTGCAATGTAC
CGGGCGCTAATCTTTTTTTCCATCATCAATATGCAGTCGTCCTGACGCTGCCGCCCTACCACACGCAGAC
CATAACAGCCCCTGTCACCGTCAGGATCTCAATCTTGGACACTGACGATGAGACAGAGAGTCAATACGTT
GAGTATACCTATTTGCCGGCCGAAGCGGCGGTGCGCAACGCAGAGCTGGCGGCTCGGAAACGGAGACGGG
ATGATTCAATGAGAGATTTTATGGACCGCTTTGATGGGTCCGACGGTGGAAATGGCTCTGGGAGTGGCCG
AGGTAACAACGGAGGACACGATGGCTCTGACGCTAACAATAACGGCCGAGGCGGTGGCGGTGGGAGTTCT
TCAAGTAAAGGCGGGTAACTCGAGCATGCATCTAGAGGGCCCTATTCTATAGTGTCACCTAAATGCTAGA
GCTCGCTGATCAGCCTCGACTGTGCCTTCTAGTTGCCAGCCATCTGTTGTTTGCCCCTCCCCCGTGCCTT
CCTTGACCCTGGAAGGTGCCACTCCCACTGTCCTTTCCTAATAAAATGAGGAAATTGCATCGCATTGTCT
GAGTAGGTGTCATTCTATTCTGGGGGGTGGGGTGGGGCAGGACAGCAAGGGGGAGGATTGGGAAGACAAT
AGCAGGCATGCTGGGGATGCGGTGGGCTCTATGGCTTCTGAGGCGGAAAGAACCAGCTGGGGCTCTAGGG
GGTATCCCC
[124 nt withheld, positions 3160-3283]
C
[91 nt withheld, positions 3285-3375]
A
[49 nt withheld, positions 3377-3425]
CCTTTGACGTTGGAGTCCACGTTCTTT
[37 nt withheld, positions 3453-3489]
ACCCTATCTCGGTCTATTCTTTTGATTTATAAGGGATTTTGCCGATTTCGGCCTATTGGTTAAAAAATGA
GCTGATTTAACAAAAATTTAACGCGAATTAATTCTGTGGAATGTGTGTCAGTTAGGGTGTGGAAAGTCCC
CAGGCTCCCCAGCAGGCAGAAGTATGCAAAGCATGCATCTCAATTAGTCAGCAACCAGGTGTGGAAAGTC
CCCAGGCTCCCCAGCAGGCAGAAGTATGCAAAGCATGCATCTCAATTAGTCAGCAACCATAGTCCCGCCC
CTAACTCCGCCCATCCCGCCCCTAACTCCGCCCAGTTCCGCCCATTCTCCGCCCCATGGCTGACTAATTT
TTTTTATTTATGCAGAGGCCGAGGCCGCCTCTGCCTCTGAGCTATTCCAGAAGTAGTGAGGAGGCTTTTT
TGGAGGCCTAGGCTTTTGCAAAAAGCTCCCGGGAGCTTGTATATCCATTTTCGGATCTGATCAAGAGACA
GGATGAGGATCGTTTCGCATGATTGAACAAGATGGATTGCACGCAGGTTCTCCGGCCGCTTGGGTGGAGA
GGCTATTCGGCTATGACTGGGCACAACAGACAATCGGCTGCTCTGATGCCGCCGTGTTCCGGCTGTCAGC
GCAGGGGCGCCCGGTTCTTTTTGTCAAGACCGACCTGTCCGGTGCCCTGAATGAACTGCAGGACGAGGCA
GCGCGGCTATCGTGGCTGGCCACGACGGGCGTTCCTTGCGCAGCTGTGCTCGACGTTGTCACTGAAGCGG
GAAGGGACTGGCTGCTATTGGGCGAAGTGCCGGGGCAGGATCTCCTGTCATCTCACCTTGCTCCTGCCGA
GAAAGTATCCATCATGGCTGATGCAATGCGGCGGCTGCATACGCTTGATCCGGCTACCTGCCCATTCGAC
CACCAAGCGAAACATCGCATCGAGCGAGCACGTACTCGGATGGAAGCCGGTCTTGTCGATCAGGATGATC
TGGACGAAGAGCATCAGGGGCTCGCGCCAGCCGAACTGTTCGCCAGGCTCAAGGCGCGCATGCCCGACGG
CGAGGATCTCGTCGTGACCCATGGCGATGCCTGCTTGCCGAATATCATGGTGGAAAATGGCCGCTTTTCT
GGATTCATCGACTGTGGCCGGCTGGGTGTGGCGGACCGCTATCAGGACATAGCGTTGGCTACCCGTGATA
TTGCTGAAGAGCTTGGCGGCGAATGGGCTGACCGCTTCCTCGTGCTTTACGGTATCGCCGCTCCCGATTC
GCAGCGCATCGCCTTCTATCGCCTTCTTGACGAGTTCTTCTGAGCGGGACTCTGGGGTTCGAAATGACCG
ACCAAGCGACGCCCAACCTGCCATCACGAGATTTCGATTCCACCGCCGCCTTCTATGAAAGGTTGGGCTT
CGGAATCGTTTTCCGGGACGCCGGCTGGATGATCCTCCAGCGCGGGGATCTCATGCTGGAGTTCTTCGCC
CACCCCAACTTGTTTATTGCAGCTTATAATGGTTACAAATAAAGCAATAGCATCACAAATTTCACAAATA
AAGCATTTTTTTCACTGCATTCTAGTTGTGGTTTGTCCAAACTCATCAATGTATCTTATCATGTCTGTAT
ACCGTCGACCTCTAGCTAGAGCTTGGCGTAATCATGGTCATAGCTGTTTCCTGTGTGAAATTGTTATCCG
CTCACAATTCCACACAACATACGAGCCGGAAGCATAAAGTGTAAAGCCTGGGGTGCCTAATGAGTGAGCT
AACTCACATTAATTGCGTTGCGCTCACTGCCCGCTTTCCAGTCGGGAAACCTGTCGTGCCAGCTGCATTA
ATGAATCGGCCAACGCGCGGGGAGAGGCGGTTTGCGTATTGGGCGCTCTTCCGCTTCCTCGCTCACTGAC
TCGCTGCGCTCGGTCGTTCGGCTGCGGCGAGCGGTATCAGCTCACTCAAAGGCGGTAATACGGTTATCCA
CAGAATCAGGGGATAACGCAGGAAAGAACATGTGAGCAAAAGGCCAGCAAAAGGCCAGGAACCGTAAAAA
GGCCGCGTTGCTGGCGTTTTTCCATAGGCTCCGCCCCCCTGACGAGCATCACAAAAATCGACGCTCAAGT
CAGAGGTGGCGAAACCCGACAGGACTATAAAGATACCAGGCGTTTCCCCCTGGAAGCTCCCTCGTGCGCT
CTCCTGTTCCGACCCTGCCGCTTACCGGATACCTGTCCGCCTTTCTCCCTTCGGGAAGCGTGGCGCTTTC
TCATAGCTCACGCTGTAGGTATCTCAGTTCGGTGTAGGTCGTTCGCTCCAAGCTGGGCTGTGTGCACGAA
CCCCCCGTTCAGCCCGACCGCTGCGCCTTATCCGGTAACTATCGTCTTGAGTCCAACCCGGTAAGACACG
ACTTATCGCCACTGGCAGCAGCCACTGGTAACAGGATTAGCAGAGCGAGGTATGTAGGCGGTGCTACAGA
GTTCTTGAAGTGGTGGCCTAACTACGGCTACACTAGAAGAACAGTATTTGGTATCTGCGCTCTGCTGAAG
CCAGTTACCTTCGGAAAAAGAGTTGGTAGCTCTTGATCCGGCAAACAAACCACCGCTGGTAGCGGTGGTT
TTTTTGTTTGCAAGCAGCAGATTACGCGCAGAAAAAAAGGATCTCAAGAAGATCCTTTGATCTTTTCTAC
GGGGTCTGACGCTCAGTGGAACGAAAACTCACGTTAAGGGATTTTGGTCATGAGATTATCAAAAAGGATC
TTCACCTAGATCCTTTTAAATTAAAAATGAAGTTTTAAATCAATCTAAAGTATATATGAGTAAACTTGGT
CTGACAGTTACCAATGCTTAATCAGTGAGGCACCTATCTCAGCGATCTGTCTATTTCGTTCATCCATAGT
TGCCTGACTCCCCGTCGTGTAGATAACTACGATACGGGAGGGCTTACCATCTGGCCCCAGTGCTGCAATG
ATACCGCGAGACCCACGCTCACCGGCTCCAGATTTATCAGCAATAAACCAGCCAGCCGGAAGGGCCGAGC
GCAGAAGTGGTCCTGCAACTTTATCCGCCTCCATCCAGTCTATTAATTGTTGCCGGGAAGCTAGAGTAAG
TAGTTCGCCAGTTAATAGTTTGCGCAACGTTGTTGCCATTGCTACAGGCATCGTGGTGTCACGCTCGTCG
TTTGGTATGGCTTCATTCAGCTCCGGTTCCCAACGATCAAGGCGAGTTACATGATCCCCCATGTTGTGCA
AAAAAGCGGTTAGCTCCTTCGGTCCTCCGATCGTTGTCAGAAGTAAGTTGGCCGCAGTGTTATCACTCAT
GGTTATGGCAGCACTGCATAATTCTCTTACTGTCATGCCATCCGTAAGATGCTTTTCTGTGACTGGTGAG
TACTCAACCAAGTCATTCTGAGAATAGTGTATGCGGCGACCGAGTTGCTCTTGCCCGGCGTCAATACGGG
ATAATACCGCGCCACATAGCAGAACTTTAAAAGTGCTCATCATTGGAAAACGTTCTTCGGGGCGAAAACT
CTCAAGGATCTTACCGCTGTTGAGATCCAGTTCGATGTAACCCACTCGTGCACCCAACTGATCTTCAGCA
TCTTTTACTTTCACCAGCGTTTCTGGGTGAGCAAAAACAGGAAGGCAAAATGCCGCAAAAAAGGGAATAA
GGGCGACACGGAAATGTTGAATACTCATACTCTTCCTTTTTCAATA
Features (pLannotate 1.2.2; 21 found; start..end, strand, type, name):
    146..198     -  misc_feature   bom (fragment): basis of mobility region from pBR322
    353..732     +  enhancer       CMV enhancer: human cytomegalovirus immediate early enhancer
    733..936     +  promoter       CMV promoter: human cytomegalovirus (CMV) immediate early promoter
    932..965     +  LTR            5' LTR (truncated) (fragment): truncated 5' long terminal repeat (LTR) from HIV-1
    981..999     +  promoter       T7 promoter: promoter for bacteriophage T7 RNA polymerase
   1025..1045    +  CDS            FLAG (fragment): FLAG® epitope tag, followed by an enterokinase cleavage site
   2846..2864    -  promoter       SP6 promoter: promoter for bacteriophage SP6 RNA polymerase
   2890..3114    +  polyA_signal   bGH poly(A) signal: bovine growth hormone polyadenylation signal
   3118..3139    +  promoter       SV40 promoter (fragment): SV40 enhancer and early promoter
   3160..3588    +  rep_origin     f1 ori (sequence partly withheld): f1 bacteriophage origin of replication; arrow indicates direction of (+) strand synthesis
   3602..3931    +  promoter       SV40 promoter: SV40 enhancer and early promoter
   3998..4789    +  CDS            neo: KKA2_KLEPN - Also known as kan, nptII. Experimental evidence at protein level: Swiss-Prot protein existence level 1. Resistance to kanamycin, neomycin, paromomycin, ribostamycin, butirosin and gentamicin B. From Klebsiella pneumoniae.
   4813..4971    +  CDS            ble (fragment): BLE_KLEPN - Experimental evidence at protein level: Swiss-Prot protein existence level 1. Binding protein with a strong affinity to the bleomycin family of antibiotics. Binds to CL990; an antimitotic-antibiotic compound. From Klebsiella pneumoniae.
   4966..5087    +  polyA_signal   SV40 poly(A) signal: SV40 polyadenylation signal
   5160..5176    -  protein_bind   lac operator: The lac repressor binds to the lac operator to inhibit transcription in E. coli. This inhibition can be relieved by adding lactose or isopropyl-β-D-thiogalactopyranoside (IPTG). lac repressor encoded by lacI
   5184..5214    -  promoter       lac promoter: promoter for the E. coli lac operon
   5229..5250    -  protein_bind   CAP binding site: CAP binding activates transcription in the presence of cAMP. E. coli catabolite activator protein
   5263..5355    -  CDS            lacI (fragment): lac repressor; lacI; The lac repressor binds to the lac operator to inhibit transcription in E. coli. This inhibition can be relieved by adding lactose or isopropyl-β-D-thiogalactopyranoside (IPTG).
   5538..6126    -  rep_origin     ori: high-copy-number ColE1/pMB1/pBR322/pUC origin of replication
   6297..7157    -  CDS            AmpR: β-lactamase; bla; confers resistance to ampicillin, carbenicillin, and related antibiotics
   7158..87      -  promoter       AmpR promoter (across the origin): bla
