[The description below was written by a language model from this plasmid's Addgene catalogue record and pLannotate feature annotations shown in this document.]
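Description:
pcDNA-FLAG-Co-RHD is a mammalian expression plasmid built on the pcDNA-FLAG backbone that produces an N-terminally FLAG-tagged Rel Homology Domain portion (amino acids 2–582) of the NF-κB protein from the unicellular protist Capsaspora owczarzaki. The roughly 1.7 kb insert was codon optimized for human cells, derived in part from a synthesized gene, and cloned between EcoRI and XhoI sites that remain intact. Transcription is driven by the human cytomegalovirus immediate early enhancer and promoter and terminated by the bovine growth hormone polyadenylation signal. The annotated FLAG epitope lies just upstream of the unannotated region that corresponds to the insert. T7 and SP6 phage promoters flank the cloning region and could be used for in vitro transcription or as sequencing priming sites.

In bacteria the plasmid replicates from a high-copy ColE1/pUC-type origin and is selected with ampicillin through the β-lactamase gene. An f1 origin is also present. For mammalian cells, an SV40 early promoter drives a neomycin phosphotransferase gene followed by an SV40 polyadenylation signal, which would allow G418 selection of stable transfectants. Short matches to an HIV-1 LTR, ble, lacI and the bom region, along with lac promoter/operator elements, appear to be backbone remnants or partial annotation matches rather than functional parts. The sequenced record is 7,175 nt, slightly shorter than the catalogue's stated total of 7,250 bp.

The construct serves to express the tagged Capsaspora RHD in transfected vertebrate cells, allowing detection or pull-down via FLAG, in the context of a comparative study of how NF-κB diversified among protists.
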