Addgene plasmid #180198: pcDNA-FLAG-Co-RHD
Purpose: Expresses FLAG-tagged version of the Co-NF-kB Rel Homology Domain
Depositing lab: Thomas Gilmore. Depositing organization: Boston University Main Campus. Publication: Comparison of NF-kappaB from the protists Capsaspora owczarzaki and Acanthoeca spectabilis reveals extensive evolutionary diversification of this transcription factor. Williams LM, Sridhar S, Samaroo J, Peart J, Adindu EK, Addanki A, DiRusso CJ, Aguirre Carrion PJ, Rodriguez-Sastre N, Siggers T, Gilmore TD. Commun Biol. 2021 Dec 16;4(1):1404. doi: 10.1038/s42003-021-02924-2. PubMed 34916615.
Backbone
  Vector backbone: pcDNA-FLAG
  Backbone size w/o insert (bp): 5500
  Total vector size (bp): 7250
  Vector type: Mammalian Expression
Growth in bacteria
  Bacterial resistance: Ampicillin, 100 μg/mL
  Growth temperature: 30°C
  Growth strain: DH5alpha
  Copy number: High Copy
Gene/Insert
  Gene/Insert name: Co-RHD (alt name: Capsaspora NF-kB)
  Species: Capsaspora owczarzaki
  Insert size (bp): 1743
  Mutation: aa 2-582
  Promoter: CMV
  Tag / fusion protein: FLAG-tagged fusion protein (N terminal on insert)
  Cloning method: Restriction Enzyme; 5′ cloning site EcoRI (not destroyed); 3′ cloning site XhoI (not destroyed)
  Sequencing primers: 5′ CMV promoter
Resource information
  A portion of this plasmid was derived from a plasmid made by: GenScript
Terms and licenses: Academic/Nonprofit Terms; Industry Terms: Not Available to Industry
Depositor comments: Codon optimized for human cell expression
How to cite: pcDNA-FLAG-Co-RHD was a gift from Thomas Gilmore (Addgene plasmid # 180198 ; http://n2t.net/addgene:180198 ; RRID:Addgene_180198)
